Addgene plasmid #212316: pKJ226
Purpose: Express DpFnuc with pureexpress
Depositing lab: Omar Abudayyeh & Jonathan Gootenberg. Depositing organization: Massachusetts Institute of Technology. Publication: Programmable RNA-guided DNA endonucleases are widespread in eukaryotes and their viruses. Jiang K, Lim J, Sgrizzi S, Trinh M, Kayabolen A, Yutin N, Bao W, Kato K, Koonin EV, Gootenberg JS, Abudayyeh OO. Sci Adv. 2023 Sep 29;9(39):eadk0171. doi: 10.1126/sciadv.adk0171. Epub 2023 Sep 27. PubMed 37756409.
Backbone
  Vector backbone: pUC19
  Vector type: Bacterial Expression
Growth in bacteria
  Bacterial resistance: Ampicillin, 100 μg/mL
  Growth temperature: 37°C
  Growth strain: NEB Stable
  Copy number: High Copy
Gene/Insert
  Gene/Insert name: DpFnuc (alt name: Fanzor2)
  Species: Dreissena polymorpha
  Cloning method: Gibson Cloning
Terms and licenses: Academic/Nonprofit Terms; Industry Terms: Not Available to Industry
How to cite: pKJ226 was a gift from Omar Abudayyeh & Jonathan Gootenberg (Addgene plasmid # 212316 ; http://n2t.net/addgene:212316 ; RRID:Addgene_212316)
