[The description below was written by a language model from this plasmid's Addgene catalogue record and pLannotate feature annotations shown in this document.]
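Description:
pKJ226 is a high-copy bacterial plasmid, catalogued on a pUC19 backbone, built to produce DpFnuc, a Fanzor2-type protein from the zebra mussel Dreissena polymorpha. The stated purpose is expression with PURExpress, a reconstituted cell-free transcription–translation system that uses T7 RNA polymerase, so the plasmid serves mainly as a template for in vitro protein synthesis rather than for induction in living cells. It is propagated in E. coli through a ColE1/pUC-type origin and selected with ampicillin via the bla (AmpR) gene and its native promoter.

The 4,908 nt annotated sequence shows a reverse-strand T7 expression cassette: a T7 promoter, the efficient phage T7 gene 10 ribosome binding site, an unannotated stretch of roughly 1.5 kb, and a T7 terminator. The automated annotation does not label the DpFnuc coding sequence, but this gap is the only place it could plausibly lie. A short match to a T7 gene 10B-derived solubility tag (SET1) is called just upstream of the terminator; it is only a fragment, and may simply reflect vector-derived sequence, so the record does not establish that the protein carries a functional tag. No lac operator is annotated next to the T7 promoter.

The cassette is flanked by partial tetracycline-resistance sequences and a tet promoter. The plasmid also carries fragments of bom, rop, lacI and lacZα along with the lac promoter, operator and CAP site. These appear to be non-functional remnants of pBR322- and pUC-type backbones. The associated work concerns programmable RNA-guided DNA endonucleases in eukaryotes and their viruses, which fits use of this construct to make the nuclease for biochemical characterisation. No guide RNA element is annotated in the plasmid.
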