Features (pLannotate 1.2.2; 17 found; start..end, strand, type, name):
     75..176     -  misc_feature   bom (fragment): basis of mobility region from pBR322
    278..313     -  CDS            rop (fragment): Rop protein, which maintains plasmids at low copy number; rop
    408..512     +  promoter       AmpR promoter: bla
    513..1373    +  CDS            AmpR: β-lactamase; bla; confers resistance to ampicillin, carbenicillin, and related antibiotics
   1544..2132    +  rep_origin     ori: high-copy-number ColE1/pMB1/pBR322/pUC origin of replication
   2315..2407    +  CDS            lacI (fragment): lac repressor; lacI; The lac repressor binds to the lac operator to inhibit transcription in E. coli. This inhibition can be relieved by adding lactose or isopropyl-β-D-thiogalactopyranoside (IPTG).
   2420..2441    +  protein_bind   CAP binding site: CAP binding activates transcription in the presence of cAMP. E. coli catabolite activator protein
   2456..2486    +  promoter       lac promoter: promoter for the E. coli lac operon
   2494..2510    +  protein_bind   lac operator: The lac repressor binds to the lac operator to inhibit transcription in E. coli. This inhibition can be relieved by adding lactose or isopropyl-β-D-thiogalactopyranoside (IPTG). lac repressor encoded by lacI
   2555..2583    +  promoter       tet promoter: E. coli promoter for tetracycline efflux protein gene
   2631..2923    +  CDS            TcR (fragment): tetracycline efflux protein; tet; confers resistance to tetracycline
   2949..2996    -  terminator     T7 terminator: transcription terminator for bacteriophage T7 RNA polymerase
   3004..3053    -  CDS            SET1 (fragment): solubility-enhancement tag derived from T7 phage gene 10B
   4529..4551    -  RBS            RBS: efficient ribosome binding site from bacteriophage T7 gene 10 (Olins and Rangwala, 1989)
   4583..4601    -  promoter       T7 promoter: promoter for bacteriophage T7 RNA polymerase
   4623..4815    +  CDS            TcR (fragment): tetracycline efflux protein; tet; confers resistance to tetracycline
   4823..69      +  CDS            lacZα (fragment) (across the origin): LacZα fragment of β-galactosidase; lacZ fragment
>Addgene plasmid #212316 | pKJ226 | addgene full sequence | sequence record 418046 | Addgene NGS Result
AGCTGGCGTAATAGCGAAGAGGCCCGCACCGATCGCCCTTCCCAACAGTTGCGCAGCCTGAATGGCGAAT
GGCGCCTGATGCGGTATTTTCTCCTTACGCATCTGTGCGGTATTTCACACCGCATATATGGTGCACTCTC
AGTACAATCTGCTCTGATGCCGCATAGTTAAGCCAGCCCCGACACCCGCCAACACCCGCTGACGCGCCCT
GACGGGCTTGTCTGCTCCCGGCATCCGCTTACAGACAAGCTGTGACCGTCTCCGGGAGCTGCATGTGTCA
GAGGTTTTCACCGTCATCACCGAAACGCGCGAGACGAAAGGGCCTCGTGATACGCCTATTTTTATAGGTT
AATGTCATGATAATAATGGTTTCTTAGACGTCAGGTGGCACTTTTCGGGGAAATGTGCGCGGAACCCCTA
TTTGTTTATTTTTCTAAATACATTCAAATATGTATCCGCTCATGAGACAATAACCCTGATAAATGCTTCA
ATAATATTGAAAAAGGAAGAGTATGAGTATTCAACATTTCCGTGTCGCCCTTATTCCCTTTTTTGCGGCA
TTTTGCCTTCCTGTTTTTGCTCACCCAGAAACGCTGGTGAAAGTAAAAGATGCTGAAGATCAGTTGGGTG
CACGAGTGGGTTACATCGAACTGGATCTCAACAGCGGTAAGATCCTTGAGAGTTTTCGCCCCGAAGAACG
TTTTCCAATGATGAGCACTTTTAAAGTTCTGCTATGTGGCGCGGTATTATCCCGTATTGACGCCGGGCAA
GAGCAACTCGGTCGCCGCATACACTATTCTCAGAATGACTTGGTTGAGTACTCACCAGTCACAGAAAAGC
ATCTTACGGATGGCATGACAGTAAGAGAATTATGCAGTGCTGCCATAACCATGAGTGATAACACTGCGGC
CAACTTACTTCTGACAACGATCGGAGGACCGAAGGAGCTAACCGCTTTTTTGCACAACATGGGGGATCAT
GTAACTCGCCTTGATCGTTGGGAACCGGAGCTGAATGAAGCCATACCAAACGACGAGCGTGACACCACGA
TGCCTGTAGCAATGGCAACAACGTTGCGCAAACTATTAACTGGCGAACTACTTACTCTAGCTTCCCGGCA
ACAATTAATAGACTGGATGGAGGCGGATAAAGTTGCAGGACCACTTCTGCGCTCGGCCCTTCCGGCTGGC
TGGTTTATTGCTGATAAATCTGGAGCCGGTGAGCGTGGGTCTCGCGGTATCATTGCAGCACTGGGGCCAG
ATGGTAAGCCCTCCCGTATCGTAGTTATCTACACGACGGGGAGTCAGGCAACTATGGATGAACGAAATAG
ACAGATCGCTGAGATAGGTGCCTCACTGATTAAGCATTGGTAACTGTCAGACCAAGTTTACTCATATATA
CTTTAGATTGATTTAAAACTTCATTTTTAATTTAAAAGGATCTAGGTGAAGATCCTTTTTGATAATCTCA
TGACCAAAATCCCTTAACGTGAGTTTTCGTTCCACTGAGCGTCAGACCCCGTAGAAAAGATCAAAGGATC
TTCTTGAGATCCTTTTTTTCTGCGCGTAATCTGCTGCTTGCAAACAAAAAAACCACCGCTACCAGCGGTG
GTTTGTTTGCCGGATCAAGAGCTACCAACTCTTTTTCCGAAGGTAACTGGCTTCAGCAGAGCGCAGATAC
CAAATACTGTTCTTCTAGTGTAGCCGTAGTTAGGCCACCACTTCAAGAACTCTGTAGCACCGCCTACATA
CCTCGCTCTGCTAATCCTGTTACCAGTGGCTGCTGCCAGTGGCGATAAGTCGTGTCTTACCGGGTTGGAC
TCAAGACGATAGTTACCGGATAAGGCGCAGCGGTCGGGCTGAACGGGGGGTTCGTGCACACAGCCCAGCT
TGGAGCGAACGACCTACACCGAACTGAGATACCTACAGCGTGAGCTATGAGAAAGCGCCACGCTTCCCGA
AGGGAGAAAGGCGGACAGGTATCCGGTAAGCGGCAGGGTCGGAACAGGAGAGCGCACGAGGGAGCTTCCA
GGGGGAAACGCCTGGTATCTTTATAGTCCTGTCGGGTTTCGCCACCTCTGACTTGAGCGTCGATTTTTGT
GATGCTCGTCAGGGGGGCGGAGCCTATGGAAAAACGCCAGCAACGCGGCCTTTTTACGGTTCCTGGCCTT
TTGCTGGCCTTTTGCTCACATGTTCTTTCCTGCGTTATCCCCTGATTCTGTGGATAACCGTATTACCGCC
TTTGAGTGAGCTGATACCGCTCGCCGCAGCCGAACGACCGAGCGCAGCGAGTCAGTGAGCGAGGAAGCGG
AAGAGCGCCCAATACGCAAACCGCCTCTCCCCGCGCGTTGGCCGATTCATTAATGCAGCTGGCACGACAG
GTTTCCCGACTGGAAAGCGGGCAGTGAGCGCAACGCAATTAATGTGAGTTAGCTCACTCATTAGGCACCC
CAGGCTTTACACTTTATGCTTCCGGCTCGTATGTTGTGTGGAATTGTGAGCGGATAACAATTTCACACAG
GAAACAGCTATGACATGATTACGAATTCTCATGTTTGACAGCTTATCATCGATAAGCTTTAATGCGGTAG
TTTATCACAGTTAAATTGCTAACGCAGTCAGGCACCGTGTATGAAATCTAACAATGCGCTCATCGTCATC
CTCGGCACCGTCACCCTGGATGCTGTAGGCATAGGCTTGGTTATGCCGGTACTGCCGGGCCTCTTGCGGG
ATATCGTCCATTCCGACAGCATCGCCAGTCACTATGGCGTGCTGCTAGCGCTATATGCGTTGATGCAATT
TCTATGCGCACCCGTTCTCGGAGCACTGTCCGACCGCTTTGGCCGCCGCCCAGTCCTGCTCGCTTCGCTA
CTTGGAGCCACTATCGACTACGCGATCATGGCGACCACACCCGTCCTGTGGATATCCGGATATAGTTCCT
CCTTTCAGCAAAAAACCCCTCAAGACCCGTTTAGAGGCCCCAAGGGGTTATGCTAGTTATTGCTCAGCGG
TGGCAGCAGCCAACTCAGCTTCCTTTCGGGCTTTGTTAGCAGCCGGATCTCCTAAGGCTCGAGTCACTGC
TGTTGTTTCTCAAATGGGAACATACGTAACGACTTTAACAAAATGTTTCTAGCCCCGTTCACATCGCGGT
GGGTGTTATATTTACACTGATCGCAGTAGAATGTCTCCGACTTCTCCAAGTTTTTGTTAATAGTCCCGCA
AACTCCGCAAGTCTTGCTTGTATAGGCCTCGTTTTGAACGTCCAGGATACACTCTGTATTTGTGGTTCTG
TGAGTTAAACGCTGGCGGAAACGATAGTGTTGCCAGTATAACAGGTCACGTTTAGCGCGCTTACTTAACG
GCTTGGGCCGGTCTGTCTTGACAAGTTGGGCCACGTTAATTTTGCCCAAAGCGACATATTGATATTCCTT
AACAAGGTGTGACGACAACTTCAGGTGGATGTCATCTACAAAAGTCTTCAACTTCAGATGAGTCTTCTTT
AATGATACTATGCGCTCGCGCGCAGCCTGTTGTTGTTTTTTGTTCTGCGCTTTCGTCAAGTGCATGTGGG
CGTGATCGATCTTGTTATGAAGCTTGCTTATCACATACTGCTTATCCTCCTTTATGCCGACCTGGAATAC
GCAGCAATCAATTGGATCGTAGACCGTAGCGAATGTGCGCCCGCCTGGATCTATCCCGCAAACTCTCTTT
TCTATAGTGTCGTTGCTGGCATTGCGTCTAGTATATTTAGGGTCACAAGGGATGTTCATAATAAACATTC
CGTCGGCTCTCTTAACGATCTTGACGTCATGATCTATGGGAGGAATCTTCGTAATAGGCTTTGCAAGCTT
AAGAAATCTTTCTTTTGGGTTGCTTCTCTTCTCAAAGTTGTCAGGCATCATGCATATGTATCTGTTTTGC
ATGTTCGTGTTATCTGTGCTAACATCTTTGCTACTTAAGTGGCGAATGAACAATTTAGGGACACAAAAGC
TACCTTGGATGATGTTACTGACGGACATTGGCCGCTTTAATTTACTTTTCAGAGACTTCGCCGACTTATA
CGAGGTACAGAAATTCTTACATGACGTTAATTTTACACTCGTCATTTTATTGTTAAAAAACCAGTCATCG
TTTTCCATACGATATTGCGGGTCCACGTCGTTGGCGTTGGTTTTACATACGATTTTCTGCAGTTCAAATT
GATGAGGTTTCAGGCCTTTCTCGTTAACCAACCAAAGGCACCAATTGTACGTGTAATTCGAGACACGAAG
CATTTCATTTAATACCCGCTTCTGATGCTTGGTGGGTCTGATCCCAACCGAGAAAGATGTTAAGAATTTA
TCTGACTGCGTCTTTTGTTTCTTAACAGAGGCCGATTGTAATAACTGAATGACATCACAGTCGGTTTTCT
CGTGGTTAACCATGTCCTTGCGACGGATATATTCCCACCAGTACCACATTGACTTATGCTTGTGAACGTT
TGCCGCATCCCACAAAGTCAGGTCCTCACGCTTTCTTTTCATGGTATATCTCCTTCTTAAAGTTAAACAA
AATTATTTCTAGAGGGAAACCGTTGTGGTCTCCCTATAGTGAGTCGTATTAATTTCGCGGGATCGAGATC
TCGATCCTCTACGCCGGACGCATCGTGGCCGGCATCACCGGCGCCACAGGTGCGGTTGCTGGCGCCTATA
TCGCCGACATCACCGATGGGGAAGATCGGGCTCGCCACTTCGGGCTCATGAGCGCTTGTTTCGGCGTGGG
TATGGTGGCAGGCCCCGTGGCCGGGGGACTGTTGGGCGCCATCTCCTTGCATGCAAGCTTGGCACTGGCC
GTCGTTTTACAACGTCGTGACTGGGAAAACCCTGGCGTTACCCAACTTAATCGCCTTGCAGCACATCCCC
CTTTCGCC
